Addgene plasmid #226137: pAM305
Purpose: Expression of His6-mEos3.2-UbK48R
Depositing lab: Andreas Martin. Depositing organization: University of California, Berkeley. Publication: The Ufd1 cofactor determines the linkage specificity of polyubiquitin chain engagement by the AAA+ ATPase Cdc48. Williams C, Dong KC, Arkinson C, Martin A. Mol Cell. 2023 Mar 2;83(5):759-769.e7. doi: 10.1016/j.molcel.2023.01.016. Epub 2023 Feb 2. PubMed 36736315.
Backbone
  Vector backbone: pET DUET
  Vector type: Bacterial Expression
Growth in bacteria
  Bacterial resistance: Kanamycin, 50 μg/mL
  Growth temperature: 37°C
  Growth strain: DH5alpha
  Copy number: High Copy
Gene/Insert
  Gene/Insert name: His6-mEos3.2-UbK48R
  Species: Other
  Mutation: K48R
  Cloning method: Unknown
  Sequencing primers: 5′ Unknown
Terms and licenses: Academic/Nonprofit Terms; Industry Terms: Not Available to Industry
How to cite: pAM305 was a gift from Andreas Martin (Addgene plasmid # 226137 ; http://n2t.net/addgene:226137 ; RRID:Addgene_226137)
