[The description below was written by a language model from this plasmid's Addgene catalogue record and pLannotate feature annotations shown in this document.]
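Description:
pAM305 is a bacterial expression plasmid for producing a His6-tagged fusion of the photoconvertible fluorescent protein mEos3.2 to ubiquitin carrying a K48R substitution. The catalogue lists the backbone as pET DUET, although the annotated 6,275 nt sequence shows only a single T7 expression cassette, with pBR322-derived elements (rop, bom, tetracycline-resistance gene fragments) typical of pET-family vectors. Replication in E. coli relies on a ColE1/pMB1-type origin. The record calls the plasmid high copy, but the presence of rop would normally moderate copy number. Selection is by kanamycin through the aph(3')-Ia gene, and an f1 origin is also present.

Expression is driven by a T7 promoter with an adjacent lac operator and the T7 gene 10 ribosome binding site, and it ends at a T7 terminator. The plasmid-borne lacI gene supplies the repressor, so transcription is IPTG-inducible in hosts that provide T7 RNA polymerase. The open reading frame places mEos3.2 upstream of a sequence annotated as Saccharomyces cerevisiae ubiquitin. The feature table does not mark an N-terminal His6 tag, though unannotated space exists between the ribosome binding site and mEos3.2. It does detect a polyhistidine fragment and a fragment of a T7 gene 10B-derived solubility tag downstream of ubiquitin. Whether these are translated cannot be determined from the record.

Replacing lysine 48 with arginine removes the acceptor site for K48-linked chain extension on this ubiquitin moiety. The purified protein is therefore suited to use as a fluorescent model substrate or defined chain component, consistent with the associated work on how the Cdc48 ATPase and its Ufd1 cofactor recognise polyubiquitin linkages.
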