Features (pLannotate 1.2.2; 20 found; start..end, strand, type, name):
      3..50      -  terminator     T7 terminator: transcription terminator for bacteriophage T7 RNA polymerase
     58..107     -  CDS            SET1 (fragment): solubility-enhancement tag derived from T7 phage gene 10B
    117..134     -  CDS            9xHis (fragment): 9xHis affinity tag
    190..417     -  CDS            ubiquitin: Saccharomyces cerevisiae ubiquitin
    442..1119    -  CDS            mEos3.2: mEos3.2 is a photoconvertible green/yellow fluorescent protein published in 2012, derived from Lobophyllia hemprichii. It is reported to be a rapidly-maturing monomer with moderate acid sensitivity.
   1195..1217    -  RBS            RBS: efficient ribosome binding site from bacteriophage T7 gene 10 (Olins and Rangwala, 1989)
   1230..1254    -  protein_bind   lac operator: The lac repressor binds to the lac operator to inhibit transcription in E. coli. This inhibition can be relieved by adding lactose or isopropyl-β-D-thiogalactopyranoside (IPTG). lac repressor encoded by lacI
   1255..1273    -  promoter       T7 promoter: promoter for bacteriophage T7 RNA polymerase
   1295..1574    +  CDS            TcR (fragment): tetracycline efflux protein; tet; confers resistance to tetracycline
   1582..1659    +  promoter       lacI promoter: lacI
   1660..2742    +  CDS            lacI: lac repressor; lacI; The lac repressor binds to the lac operator to inhibit transcription in E. coli. This inhibition can be relieved by adding lactose or isopropyl-β-D-thiogalactopyranoside (IPTG).
   2755..2776    +  protein_bind   CAP binding site: CAP binding activates transcription in the presence of cAMP. E. coli catabolite activator protein
   2791..3082    +  CDS            TcR (fragment): tetracycline efflux protein; tet; confers resistance to tetracycline
   3154..3534    -  CDS            YPB1_ECOLX: Protein predicted: Swiss-Prot protein existence level 4. From Escherichia coli.
   3551..3742    +  CDS            rop: Rop protein, which maintains plasmids at low copy number; rop
   3844..3983    +  misc_feature   bom: basis of mobility region from pBR322
   4169..4757    -  rep_origin     ori: high-copy-number ColE1/pMB1/pBR322/pUC origin of replication
   4879..5694    +  CDS            KanR: aminoglycoside phosphotransferase; aph(3')-Ia; confers resistance to kanamycin in bacteria or G418 (Geneticin®) in eukaryotes
   5703..5760    -  promoter       AmpR promoter (fragment): bla
   5813..6241    -  rep_origin     f1 ori (sequence partly withheld): f1 bacteriophage origin of replication; arrow indicates direction of (+) strand synthesis
>Addgene plasmid #226137 | pAM305 | addgene full sequence | sequence record 449333 | Addgene NGS Result
AGCAAAAAACCCCTCAAGACCCGTTTAGAGGCCCCAAGGGGTTATGCTAGTTATTGCTCAGCGGTGGCAG
CAGCCAACTCAGCTTCCTTTCGGGCTTTGTTAGCAGCCGGATCTCAGTGGTGGTGGTGGTGGTGCTCGAG
TGCGGCCGCAAGCTTGTCGACGGAGCTCGAATTCGGATCCTCATCATTAACCACCTCTTAGCCTTAGCAC
AAGATGTAAGGTGGACTCCTTCTGAATGTTGTAATCAGACAGCGTTCTACCGTCTTCTAGCTGCCGACCG
GCAAAGATCAATCTTTGTTGATCTGGAGGGATACCTTCCTTGTCTTGAATTTTCGACTTAACGTTGTCGA
TGGTATCGGAAGATTCAACTTCCAATGTTATGGTTTTACCGGTCAAAGTCTTGACGAAAATCTGCATACC
AGATCCACTACCAGAGCCGCTTCGTCTGGCATTGTCAGGCAATCCAGAATGAGCAACAGCATGCTCATAC
AGCTTAACCTTGTTGTAATCTTTGTCATGGCTTAAAATCTCAATGCAGTGGTCCACAAAGTGGGCGCCTG
GTAACTTGACACCCTTCTCCTTAGCTTTGTAAGTAGTTCTGAAGTCACATCGGTAATGGGCATTTCCTTC
AAGCAACAAAGCCATCTCAATATCACCCGTCAGCACTCCATCACGCACATACATTTTCTCAGTGGAGGGC
TCCCATTTCAGCGTCTTCTTCTGCATAACTGGACCATTGGCGGGAAAGTTGGTACCATAAAATCGAACTT
TATTATAGAAAGTGTCCCCTTCCATTGTTATGTCGTTTCTGGCGTTGCAAATGCCCCCGTCTTCGAAAGT
CAAGCTTCGTTCCCACGAATACCCCTTAGGAAACGACTGCTTAAAATAGTCTTGTATGTTGTCTGGATAT
TTGGCGAATACCCTGTTGCCGTAATGGAATGCAGTGGTCAGGATATCAAAGGCAAAAGGCAGAGGTCCGC
CCTCTTTGACTTCAAGATCCATACTCTGTTTTCCCTCAAAAGGCTTGCCTGTACCATCTCCGTCGATCAC
AAAGTGGTGCCCGTTTACGTTGCCTTCCATACGGAGTTTGATCTTCATGTCTGGCTTAATCGCACTCATG
GGCCCCTGGAACAGAACTTCCAGCGGATCCTGGCTGTGGTGATGATGGTGATGGCTGCTGCCCATATGGG
TATATCTCCTTCTTAAAGTTAAACAAAATTATTCAGAGGGGAATTGTTATCCGCTCACAATTCCCCTATA
GTGAGTCGTATTAATTTCGCGGGATCGAGATCTCGATCCTCTACGCCGGACGCATCGTGGCCGGCATCAC
CGGCGCCACAGGTGCGGTTGCTGGCGCCTATATCGCCGACATCACCGATGGGGAAGATCGGGCTCGCCAC
TTCGGGCTCATGAGCGCTTGTTTCGGCGTGGGTATGGTGGCAGGCCCCGTGGCCGGGGGACTGTTGGGCG
CCATCTCCTTGCATGCACCATTCCTTGCGGCGGCGGTGCTCAACGGCCTCAACCTACTACTGGGCTGCTT
CCTAATGCAGGAGTCGCATAAGGGAGAGCGTCGAGATCCCGGACACCATCGAATGGCGCAAAACCTTTCG
CGGTATGGCATGATAGCGCCCGGAAGAGAGTCAATTCAGGGTGGTGAATGTGAAACCAGTAACGTTATAC
GATGTCGCAGAGTATGCCGGTGTCTCTTATCAGACCGTTTCCCGCGTGGTGAACCAGGCCAGCCACGTTT
CTGCGAAAACGCGGGAAAAAGTGGAAGCGGCGATGGCGGAGCTGAATTACATTCCCAACCGCGTGGCACA
ACAACTGGCGGGCAAACAGTCGTTGCTGATTGGCGTTGCCACCTCCAGTCTGGCCCTGCACGCGCCGTCG
CAAATTGTCGCGGCGATTAAATCTCGCGCCGATCAACTGGGTGCCAGCGTGGTGGTGTCGATGGTAGAAC
GAAGCGGCGTCGAAGCCTGTAAAGCGGCGGTGCACAATCTTCTCGCGCAACGCGTCAGTGGGCTGATCAT
TAACTATCCGCTGGATGACCAGGATGCCATTGCTGTGGAAGCTGCCTGCACTAATGTTCCGGCGTTATTT
CTTGATGTCTCTGACCAGACACCCATCAACAGTATTATTTTCTCCCATGAAGACGGTACGCGACTGGGCG
TGGAGCATCTGGTCGCATTGGGTCACCAGCAAATCGCGCTGTTAGCGGGCCCATTAAGTTCTGTCTCGGC
GCGTCTGCGTCTGGCTGGCTGGCATAAATATCTCACTCGCAATCAAATTCAGCCGATAGCGGAACGGGAA
GGCGACTGGAGTGCCATGTCCGGTTTTCAACAAACCATGCAAATGCTGAATGAGGGCATCGTTCCCACTG
CGATGCTGGTTGCCAACGATCAGATGGCGCTGGGCGCAATGCGCGCCATTACCGAGTCCGGGCTGCGCGT
TGGTGCGGATATCTCGGTAGTGGGATACGACGATACCGAAGACAGCTCATGTTATATCCCGCCGTTAACC
ACCATCAAACAGGATTTTCGCCTGCTGGGGCAAACCAGCGTGGACCGCTTGCTGCAACTCTCTCAGGGCC
AGGCGGTGAAGGGCAATCAGCTGTTGCCCGTCTCACTGGTGAAAAGAAAAACCACCCTGGCGCCCAATAC
GCAAACCGCCTCTCCCCGCGCGTTGGCCGATTCATTAATGCAGCTGGCACGACAGGTTTCCCGACTGGAA
AGCGGGCAGTGAGCGCAACGCAATTAATGTAAGTTAGCTCACTCATTAGGCACCGGGATCTCGACCGATG
CCCTTGAGAGCCTTCAACCCAGTCAGCTCCTTCCGGTGGGCGCGGGGCATGACTATCGTCGCCGCACTTA
TGACTGTCTTCTTTATCATGCAACTCGTAGGACAGGTGCCGGCAGCGCTCTGGGTCATTTTCGGCGAGGA
CCGCTTTCGCTGGAGCGCGACGATGATCGGCCTGTCGCTTGCGGTATTCGGAATCTTGCACGCCCTCGCT
CAAGCCTTCGTCACTGGTCCCGCCACCAAACGTTTCGGCGAGAAGCAGGCCATTATCGCCGGCATGGCGG
CCCCACGGGTGCGCATGATCGTGCTCCTGTCGTTGAGGACCCGGCTAGGCTGGCGGGGTTGCCTTACTGG
TTAGCAGAATGAATCACCGATACGCGAGCGAACGTGAAGCGACTGCTGCTGCAAAACGTCTGCGACCTGA
GCAACAACATGAATGGTCTTCGGTTTCCGTGTTTCGTAAAGTCTGGAAACGCGGAAGTCAGCGCCCTGCA
CCATTATGTTCCGGATCTGCATCGCAGGATGCTGCTGGCTACCCTGTGGAACACCTACATCTGTATTAAC
GAAGCGCTGGCATTGACCCTGAGTGATTTTTCTCTGGTCCCGCCGCATCCATACCGCCAGTTGTTTACCC
TCACAACGTTCCAGTAACCGGGCATGTTCATCATCAGTAACCCGTATCGTGAGCATCCTCTCTCGTTTCA
TCGGTATCATTACCCCCATGAACAGAAATCCCCCTTACACGGAGGCATCAGTGACCAAACAGGAAAAAAC
CGCCCTTAACATGGCCCGCTTTATCAGAAGCCAGACATTAACGCTTCTGGAGAAACTCAACGAGCTGGAC
GCGGATGAACAGGCAGACATCTGTGAATCGCTTCACGACCACGCTGATGAGCTTTACCGCAGCTGCCTCG
CGCGTTTCGGTGATGACGGTGAAAACCTCTGACACATGCAGCTCCCGGAGACGGTCACAGCTTGTCTGTA
AGCGGATGCCGGGAGCAGACAAGCCCGTCAGGGCGCGTCAGCGGGTGTTGGCGGGTGTCGGGGCGCAGCC
ATGACCCAGTCACGTAGCGATAGCGGAGTGTATACTGGCTTAACTATGCGGCATCAGAGCAGATTGTACT
GAGAGTGCACCATTGCGGTGTGAAATACCGCACAGATGCGTAAGGAGAAAATACCGCATCAGGCGCTCTT
CCGCTTCCTCGCTCACTGACTCGCTGCGCTCGGTCGTTCGGCTGCGGCGAGCGGTATCAGCTCACTCAAA
GGCGGTAATACGGTTATCCACAGAATCAGGGGATAACGCAGGAAAGAACATGTGAGCAAAAGGCCAGCAA
AAGGCCAGGAACCGTAAAAAGGCCGCGTTGCTGGCGTTTTTCCATAGGCTCCGCCCCCCTGACGAGCATC
ACAAAAATCGACGCTCAAGTCAGAGGTGGCGAAACCCGACAGGACTATAAAGATACCAGGCGTTTCCCCC
TGGAAGCTCCCTCGTGCGCTCTCCTGTTCCGACCCTGCCGCTTACCGGATACCTGTCCGCCTTTCTCCCT
TCGGGAAGCGTGGCGCTTTCTCATAGCTCACGCTGTAGGTATCTCAGTTCGGTGTAGGTCGTTCGCTCCA
AGCTGGGCTGTGTGCACGAACCCCCCGTTCAGCCCGACCGCTGCGCCTTATCCGGTAACTATCGTCTTGA
GTCCAACCCGGTAAGACACGACTTATCGCCACTGGCAGCAGCCACTGGTAACAGGATTAGCAGAGCGAGG
TATGTAGGCGGTGCTACAGAGTTCTTGAAGTGGTGGCCTAACTACGGCTACACTAGAAGGACAGTATTTG
GTATCTGCGCTCTGCTGAAGCCAGTTACCTTCGGAAAAAGAGTTGGTAGCTCTTGATCCGGCAAACAAAC
CACCGCTGGTAGCGGTGGTTTTTTTGTTTGCAAGCAGCAGATTACGCGCAGAAAAAAAGGATCTCAAGAA
GATCCTTTGATCTTTTCTACGGGGTCTGACGCTCAGTGGAACGAAAACTCACGTTAAGGGATTTTGGTCA
TGAACAATAAAACTGTCTGCTTACATAAACAGTAATACAAGGGGTGTTATGAGCCATATTCAACGGGAAA
CGTCTTGCTCTAGGCCGCGATTAAATTCCAACATGGATGCTGATTTATATGGGTATAAATGGGCTCGCGA
TAATGTCGGGCAATCAGGTGCGACAATCTATCGATTGTATGGGAAGCCCGATGCGCCAGAGTTGTTTCTG
AAACATGGCAAAGGTAGCGTTGCCAATGATGTTACAGATGAGATGGTCAGACTAAACTGGCTGACGGAAT
TTATGCCTCTTCCGACCATCAAGCATTTTATCCGTACTCCTGATGATGCATGGTTACTCACCACTGCGAT
CCCCGGGAAAACAGCATTCCAGGTATTAGAAGAATATCCTGATTCAGGTGAAAATATTGTTGATGCGCTG
GCAGTGTTCCTGCGCCGGTTGCATTCGATTCCTGTTTGTAATTGTCCTTTTAACAGCGATCGCGTATTTC
GTCTCGCTCAGGCGCAATCACGAATGAATAACGGTTTGGTTGATGCGAGTGATTTTGATGACGAGCGTAA
TGGCTGGCCTGTTGAACAAGTCTGGAAAGAAATGCATAAACTTTTGCCATTCTCACCGGATTCAGTCGTC
ACTCATGGTGATTTCTCACTTGATAACCTTATTTTTGACGAGGGGAAATTAATAGGTTGTATTGATGTTG
GACGAGTCGGAATCGCAGACCGATACCAGGATCTTGCCATCCTATGGAACTGCCTCGGTGAGTTTTCTCC
TTCATTACAGAAACGGCTTTTTCAAAAATATGGTATTGATAATCCTGATATGAATAAATTGCAGTTTCAT
TTGATGCTCGATGAGTTTTTCTAAGAATTAATTCATGAGCGGATACATATTTGAATGTATTTAGAAAAAT
AAACAAATAGGGGTTCCGCGCACATTTCCCCGAAAAGTGCCACCTAAATTGTAAGCGTTAATATTTTGTT
AAAATTCGCGTTAAATTTTTGTTAAATCAGCTCATTTTTTAACCAATAGGCCGAAATCGGCAAAATCCCT
TATAAATCAAAAGAATAGACCGAGATAGGGT
[37 nt withheld, positions 5912-5948]
AAAGAACGTGGACTCCAACGTCAAAGG
[49 nt withheld, positions 5976-6024]
T
[91 nt withheld, positions 6026-6116]
G
[124 nt withheld, positions 6118-6241]
CCCATTCGCCAATCCGGATATAGTTCCTCCTTTC
